Addgene plasmid #87642: HeatShock-Hsp70Bb_Bxb1_Hsp70BbUTR
Purpose: For creating drosophila transgenics expressing HeatShock-Hsp70Bb_Bxb1_Hsp70BbUTR
Depositing lab: Gregory Jefferis. Depositing organization: MRC Laboratory of Molecular Biology. Publication: Second-Generation Drosophila Chemical Tags: Sensitivity, Versatility, and Speed. Sutcliffe B, Ng J, Auer TO, Pasche M, Benton R, Jefferis GS, Cachero S. Genetics. 2017 Apr;205(4):1399-1408. doi: 10.1534/genetics.116.199281. Epub 2017 Feb 16. PubMed 28209589.
Backbone
  Vector backbone: pUAST
  Vector type: Insect Expression
Growth in bacteria
  Bacterial resistance: Ampicillin, 100 μg/mL
  Growth temperature: 37°C
  Growth strain: DH5alpha
  Copy number: High Copy
Gene/Insert
  Gene/Insert name: Bxb1
  Species: Synthetic
  Cloning method: Gibson Cloning
Terms and licenses: Academic/Nonprofit Terms; Industry Terms: Not Available to Industry
Depositor comments: GenBank accession number: KY511551
How to cite: HeatShock-Hsp70Bb_Bxb1_Hsp70BbUTR was a gift from Gregory Jefferis (Addgene plasmid # 87642 ; http://n2t.net/addgene:87642 ; RRID:Addgene_87642)
