[The description below was written by a language model from this plasmid's Addgene catalogue record and pLannotate feature annotations shown in this document.]
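Description:
HeatShock-Hsp70Bb_Bxb1_Hsp70BbUTR is a 9,982 nt Drosophila transformation plasmid built on the pUAST backbone and intended for making transgenic flies that express the Bxb1 integrase under heat-shock control. In bacteria it is maintained as a high-copy plasmid through a ColE1/pUC-type origin and is selected with ampicillin via the AmpR (β-lactamase) gene and its bla promoter. Small fragments of rop and the pBR322 bom region are also annotated and appear to be backbone remnants.

For fly transgenesis, the plasmid carries P element 5' and 3' ends, the terminal sequences recognised by P transposase that allow the intervening DNA to be mobilised into the germline genome. The mini-white gene, a version of the white eye-pigment gene lacking part of its first intron, serves as the visible marker, so transformants in a white mutant background can be recognised by restored eye colour. Additional short mini-white fragments sit next to the P element ends.

The payload is a synthetic Bxb1 coding sequence assembled by Gibson cloning. Bxb1 is a mycobacteriophage serine integrase that catalyses unidirectional recombination between its attP and attB sites. The feature table annotates the Drosophila hsp70Bb promoter, and the construct name indicates that Bxb1 lies downstream of it and is followed by the Hsp70Bb UTR. However, neither the Bxb1 open reading frame nor the UTR was picked up by the automated annotation, so their exact positions are not given in the record. This arrangement should allow temperature-inducible recombinase expression, useful for timed rearrangement or activation of att-flanked cassettes in flies. The record associates it with a Drosophila chemical-tagging toolkit.
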