Features (pLannotate 1.2.2; 11 found; start..end, strand, type, name):
    193..3075    +  CDS            mini-white: Drosophila white gene eye color pigment; white; This is a modified version of the white gene lacking part of the first intron.
   3853..4438    -  misc_feature   P element 5' end: No description available
   4439..4667    -  CDS            mini-white (fragment): Drosophila white gene eye color pigment; white; This is a modified version of the white gene lacking part of the first intron.
   4673..5261    -  rep_origin     ori: high-copy-number ColE1/pMB1/pBR322/pUC origin of replication
   5432..6292    -  CDS            AmpR: β-lactamase; bla; confers resistance to ampicillin, carbenicillin, and related antibiotics
   6293..6397    -  promoter       AmpR promoter: bla
   6492..6527    +  CDS            rop (fragment): Rop protein, which maintains plasmids at low copy number; rop
   6629..6698    +  misc_feature   bom (fragment): basis of mobility region from pBR322
   6697..7200    -  gene           mini-white (fragment): white; This modified version of the white gene lacks part of the first intron.
   7200..7432    -  misc_feature   P element 3' end: P element 3' end
   7469..7921    +  promoter       hsp70 promoter: Drosophila melanogaster hsp70Bb promoter
>Addgene plasmid #87642 | HeatShock-Hsp70Bb_Bxb1_Hsp70BbUTR | depositor full sequence | sequence record 174969 | Full Sequence
GTCAATGTCCGCCTTCAGTTGCACTTTGTCAGCGGTTTCGTGACGAAGCTCCAAGCGGTTTACGCCATCA
ATTAAACACAAAGTGCTGTGCCAAAACTCCTCTCGCTTCTTATTTTTGTTTGTTTTTTGAGTGATTGGGG
TGGTGATTGGTTTTGGGTGGGTAAGCAGGGGAAAGTGTGAAAAATCCCGGCAATGGGCCAAGAGGATCAG
GAGCTATTAATTCGCGGAGGCAGCAAACACCCATCTGCCGAGCATCTGAACAATGTGAGTAGTACATGTG
CATACATCTTAAGTTCACTTGATCTATAGGAACTGCGATTGCAACATCAAATTGTCTGCGGCGTGAGAAC
TGCGACCCACAAAAATCCCAAACCGCAATCGCACAAACAAATAGTGACACGAAACAGATTATTCTGGTAG
CTGTGCTCGCTATATAAGACAATTTTTAAGATCATATCATGATCAAGACATCTAAAGGCATTCATTTTCG
ACTACATTCTTTTTTACAAAAAATATAACAACCAGATATTTTAAGCTGATCCTAGATGCACAAAAAATAA
ATAAAAGTATAAACCTACTTCGTAGGATACTTCGTTTTGTTCGGGGTTAGATGAGCATAACGCTTGTAGT
TGATATTTGAGATCCCCTATCATTGCAGGGTGACAGCGGAGCGGCTTCGCAGAGCTGCATTAACCAGGGC
TTCGGGCAGGCCAAAAACTACGGCACGCTCCTGCCACCCAGTCCGCCGGAGGACTCCGGTTCAGGGAGCG
GCCAACTAGCCGAGAACCTCACCTATGCCTGGCACAATATGGACATCTTTGGGGCGGTCAATCAGCCGGG
CTCCGGATGGCGGCAGCTGGTCAACCGGACACGCGGACTATTCTGCAACGAGCGACACATACCGGCGCCC
AGGAAACATTTGCTCAAGAACGGTGAGTTTCTATTCGCAGTCGGCTGATCTGTGTGAAATCTTAATAAAG
GGTCCAATTACCAATTTGAAACTCAGTTTGCGGCGTGGCCTATCCGGGCGAACTTTTGGCCGTGATGGGC
AGTTCCGGTGCCGGAAAGACGACCCTGCTGAATGCCCTTGCCTTTCGATCGCCGCAGGGCATCCAAGTAT
CGCCATCCGGGATGCGACTGCTCAATGGCCAACCTGTGGACGCCAAGGAGATGCAGGCCAGGTGCGCCTA
TGTCCAGCAGGATGACCTCTTTATCGGCTCCCTAACGGCCAGGGAACACCTGATTTTCCAGGCCATGGTG
CGGATGCCACGACATCTGACCTATCGGCAGCGAGTGGCCCGCGTGGATCAGGTGATCCAGGAGCTTTCGC
TCAGCAAATGTCAGCACACGATCATCGGTGTGCCCGGCAGGGTGAAAGGTCTGTCCGGCGGAGAAAGGAA
GCGTCTGGCATTCGCCTCCGAGGCACTAACCGATCCGCCGCTTCTGATCTGCGATGAGCCCACCTCCGGA
CTGGACTCATTTACCGCCCACAGCGTCGTCCAGGTGCTGAAGAAGCTGTCGCAGAAGGGCAAGACCGTCA
TCCTGACCATTCATCAGCCGTCTTCCGAGCTGTTTGAGCTCTTTGACAAGATCCTTCTGATGGCCGAGGG
CAGGGTAGCTTTCTTGGGCACTCCCAGCGAAGCCGTCGACTTCTTTTCCTAGTGAGTTCGATGTGTTTAT
TAAGGGTATCTAGCATTACATTACATCTCAACTCCTATCCAGCGTGGGTGCCCAGTGTCCTACCAACTAC
AATCCGGCGGACTTTTACGTACAGGTGTTGGCCGTTGTGCCCGGACGGGAGATCGAGTCCCGTGATCGGA
TCGCCAAGATATGCGACAATTTTGCTATTAGCAAAGTAGCCCGGGATATGGAGCAGTTGTTGGCCACCAA
AAATTTGGAGAAGCCACTGGAGCAGCCGGAGAATGGGTACACCTACAAGGCCACCTGGTTCATGCAGTTC
CGGGCGGTCCTGTGGCGATCCTGGCTGTCGGTGCTCAAGGAACCACTCCTCGTAAAAGTGCGACTTATTC
AGACAACGGTGAGTGGTTCCAGTGGAAACAAATGATATAACGCTTACAATTCTTGGAAACAAATTCGCTA
GATTTTAGTTAGAATTGCCTGATTCCACACCCTTCTTAGTTTTTTTCAATGAGATGTATAGTTTATAGTT
TTGCAGAAAATAAATAAATTTCATTTAACTCGCGAACATGTTGAAGATATGAATATTAATGAGATGCGAG
TAACATTTTAATTTGCAGATGGTTGCCATCTTGATTGGCCTCATCTTTTTGGGCCAACAACTCACGCAAG
TGGGCGTGATGAATATCAACGGAGCCATCTTCCTCTTCCTGACCAACATGACCTTTCAAAACGTCTTTGC
CACGATAAATGTAAGTCTTGTTTAGAATACATTTGCATATTAATAATTTACTAACTTTCTAATGAATCGA
TTCGATTTAGGTGTTCACCTCAGAGCTGCCAGTTTTTATGAGGGAGGCCCGAAGTCGACTTTATCGCTGT
GACACATACTTTCTGGGCAAAACGATTGCCGAATTACCGCTTTTTCTCACAGTGCCACTGGTCTTCACGG
CGATTGCCTATCCGATGATCGGACTGCGGGCCGGAGTGCTGCACTTCTTCAACTGCCTGGCGCTGGTCAC
TCTGGTGGCCAATGTGTCAACGTCCTTCGGATATCTAATATCCTGCGCCAGCTCCTCGACCTCGATGGCG
CTGTCTGTGGGTCCGCCGGTTATCATACCATTCCTGCTCTTTGGCGGCTTCTTCTTGAACTCGGGCTCGG
TGCCAGTATACCTCAAATGGTTGTCGTACCTCTCATGGTTCCGTTACGCCAACGAGGGTCTGCTGATTAA
CCAATGGGCGGACGTGGAGCCGGGCGAAATTAGCTGCACATCGTCGAACACCACGTGCCCCAGTTCGGGC
AAGGTCATCCTGGAGACGCTTAACTTCTCCGCCGCCGATCTGCCGCTGGACTACGTGGGTCTGGCCATTC
TCATCGTGAGCTTCCGGGTGCTCGCATATCTGGCTCTAAGACTTCGGGCCCGACGCAAGGAGTAGCCGAC
ATATATCCGAAATAACTGCTTGTTTTTTTTTTTACCATTATTACCATCGTGTTTACTGTTTATTGCCCCC
TCAAAAAGCTAATGTAATTATATTTGTGCCAATAAAAACAAGATATGACCTATAGAATACAAGTATTTCC
CCTTCGAACATCCCCACAAGTAGACTTTGGATTTGTCTTCTAACCAAAAGACTTACACACCTGCATACCT
TACATCAAAAACTCGTTTATCGCTACATAAAACACCGGGATATATTTTTTATATACATACTTTTCAAATC
GCGCGCCCTCTTCATAATTCACCTCCACCACACCACGTTTCGTAGTTGCTCTTTCGCTGTCTCCCACCCG
CTCTCCGCAACACATTCACCTTTTGTTCGACGACCTTGGAGCGACTGTCGTTAGTTCCGCGCGATTCGGT
TCGCTCAAATGGTTCCGAGTGGTTCATTTCGTCTCAATAGAAATTAGTAATAAATATTTGTATGTACAAT
TTATTTGCTCCAATATATTTGTATATATTTCCCTCACAGCTATATTTATTCTAATTTAATATTATGACTT
TTTAAGGTAATTTTTTGTGACCTGTTCGGAGTGATTAGCGTTACAATTTGAACTGAAAGTGACATCCAGT
GTTTGTTCCTTGTGTAGATGCATCTCAAAAAAATGGTGGGCATAATAGTGTTGTTTATATATATCAAAAA
TAACAACTATAATAATAAGAATACATTTAATTTAGAAAATGCTTGGATTTCACTGGAACTAGAATTAATT
CGGCTGCTGCTCTAAACGACGCATTTCGTACTCCAAAGTACGAATTTTTTCCCTCAAGCTCTTATTTTCA
TTAAACAATGAACAGGACCTAACGCACAGTCACGTTATTGTTTACATAAATGATTTTTTTTACTATTCAA
ACTTACTCTGTTTGTGTACTCCCACTGGTATAGCCTTCTTTTATCTTTTCTGGTTCAGGCTCTATCACTT
TACTAGGTACGGCATCTGCGTTGAGTCGCCTCCTTTTAAATGTCTGACCTTTTGCAGGTGCAGCCTTCCA
CTGCGAATCATTAAAGTGGGTATCACAAATTTGGGAGTTTTCACCAAGGCTGCACCCAAGGCTCTGCTCC
CACAATTTTCTCTTAATAGCACACTTCGGCACGTGAATTAATTTTACTCCAGTCACAGCTTTGCAGCAAA
ATTTGCAATATTTCATTTTTTTTTATTCCACGTAAGGGTTAATGTTTTCAAAAAAAAATTCGTCCGCACA
CAACCTTTCCTCTCAACAAGCAAACGTGCACTGAATTTAAGTGTATACTTCGGTAAGCTTCGGCTATCGA
CGGGACCACCTTATGTTATTTCATCATGGGCCAGACCCACGTAGTCCAGCGGCAGATCGGCGGCGGAGAA
GTTAAGCGTCTCCAGGATGACCTTGCCCGAACTGGGGCACGTGGTGTTCGACGATGTGCAGCTAATTTCG
CCCGGCTCCACGTCCGCCCATTGGTTAATCAGCAGACCCTCGTTGGCGTAACGGAACCATGAGAGGTACG
ACAACCATTTGAGGTATACTGGCACCGAGCCCGAGTTCAAGAAGAAGGCGTTTTTCCATAGGCTCCGCCC
CCCTGACGAGCATCACAAAAATCGACGCTCAAGTCAGAGGTGGCGAAACCCGACAGGACTATAAAGATAC
CAGGCGTTTCCCCCTGGAAGCTCCCTCGTGCGCTCTCCTGTTCCGACCCTGCCGCTTACCGGATACCTGT
CCGCCTTTCTCCCTTCGGGAAGCGTGGCGCTTTCTCATAGCTCACGCTGTAGGTATCTCAGTTCGGTGTA
GGTCGTTCGCTCCAAGCTGGGCTGTGTGCACGAACCCCCCGTTCAGCCCGACCGCTGCGCCTTATCCGGT
AACTATCGTCTTGAGTCCAACCCGGTAAGACACGACTTATCGCCACTGGCAGCAGCCACTGGTAACAGGA
TTAGCAGAGCGAGGTATGTAGGCGGTGCTACAGAGTTCTTGAAGTGGTGGCCTAACTACGGCTACACTAG
AAGAACAGTATTTGGTATCTGCGCTCTGCTGAAGCCAGTTACCTTCGGAAAAAGAGTTGGTAGCTCTTGA
TCCGGCAAACAAACCACCGCTGGTAGCGGTGGTTTTTTTGTTTGCAAGCAGCAGATTACGCGCAGAAAAA
AAGGATCTCAAGAAGATCCTTTGATCTTTTCTACGGGGTCTGACGCTCAGTGGAACGAAAACTCACGTTA
AGGGATTTTGGTCATGAGATTATCAAAAAGGATCTTCACCTAGATCCTTTTAAATTAAAAATGAAGTTTT
AAATCAATCTAAAGTATATATGAGTAAACTTGGTCTGACAGTTACCAATGCTTAATCAGTGAGGCACCTA
TCTCAGCGATCTGTCTATTTCGTTCATCCATAGTTGCCTGACTCCCCGTCGTGTAGATAACTACGATACG
GGAGGGCTTACCATCTGGCCCCAGTGCTGCAATGATACCGCGAGACCCACGCTCACCGGCTCCAGATTTA
TCAGCAATAAACCAGCCAGCCGGAAGGGCCGAGCGCAGAAGTGGTCCTGCAACTTTATCCGCCTCCATCC
AGTCTATTAATTGTTGCCGGGAAGCTAGAGTAAGTAGTTCGCCAGTTAATAGTTTGCGCAACGTTGTTGC
CATTGCTACAGGCATCGTGGTGTCACGCTCGTCGTTTGGTATGGCTTCATTCAGCTCCGGTTCCCAACGA
TCAAGGCGAGTTACATGATCCCCCATGTTGTGCAAAAAAGCGGTTAGCTCCTTCGGTCCTCCGATCGTTG
TCAGAAGTAAGTTGGCCGCAGTGTTATCACTCATGGTTATGGCAGCACTGCATAATTCTCTTACTGTCAT
GCCATCCGTAAGATGCTTTTCTGTGACTGGTGAGTACTCAACCAAGTCATTCTGAGAATAGTGTATGCGG
CGACCGAGTTGCTCTTGCCCGGCGTCAATACGGGATAATACCGCGCCACATAGCAGAACTTTAAAAGTGC
TCATCATTGGAAAACGTTCTTCGGGGCGAAAACTCTCAAGGATCTTACCGCTGTTGAGATCCAGTTCGAT
GTAACCCACTCGTGCACCCAACTGATCTTCAGCATCTTTTACTTTCACCAGCGTTTCTGGGTGAGCAAAA
ACAGGAAGGCAAAATGCCGCAAAAAAGGGAATAAGGGCGACACGGAAATGTTGAATACTCATACTCTTCC
TTTTTCAATATTATTGAAGCATTTATCAGGGTTATTGTCTCATGAGCGGATACATATTTGAATGTATTTA
GAAAAATAAACAAATAGGGGTTCCGCGCACATTTCCCCGAAAAGTGCCACCTGACGTCTAAGAAACCATT
ATTATCATGACATTAACCTATAAAAATAGGCGTATCACGAGGCCCTTTCGTCTCGCGCGTTTCGGTGATG
ACGGTGAAAACCTCTGACACATGCAGCTCCCGGAGACGGTCACAGCTTGTCTGTAAGCGGATGCCGGGAG
CAGACAAGCCCGTCAGGGCGCGTCAGCGGGTGTTGGCGGGTGTCGGGGCTGGCTTAACTATGCGGCATCA
GAGCAGATTGTACTGAGAGTGCACCATATGCGGTGTGAAATACCGCACCGAATCGCGCGGAACTAACGAC
AGTCGCTCCAAGGTCGTCGAACAAAAGGTGAATGTGTTGCGGAGAGCGGGTGGGAGACAGCGAAAGAGCA
ACTACGAAACGTGGTGTGGTGGAGGTGAATTATGAAGAGGGCGCGCGATTTGAAAAGTATGTATATAAAA
AATATATCCCGGTGTTTTATGTAGCGATAAACGAGTTTTTGATGTAAGGTATGCAGGTGTGTAAGTCTTT
TGGTTAGAAGACAAATCCAAAGTCTACTTGTGGGGATGTTCGAAGGGGAAATACTTGTATTCTATAGGTC
ATATCTTGTTTTTATTGGCACAAATATAATTACATTAGCTTTTTGAGGGGGCAATAAACAGTAAACACGA
TGGTAATAATGGTAAAAAAAAAAAACAAGCAGTTATTTCGGATATATGTCGGCTACTCCTTGCGTCGGGC
CCGAAGTCTTAGAGCCAGATATGCGAGCACCCGGAAGCTCACGATGAGAATGGCCAGACCATGATGAAAT
AACATAAGGTGGTCCCGTCGGCAAGAGACATCCACTTAACGTATGCTTGCAATAAGTGCGAGTGAAAGGA
ATAGTATTCTGAGTGTCGTATTGAGTCTGAGTGAGACAGCGATATGATTGTTGATTAACCCTTAGCATGT
CCGTGGGGTTTGAATTAACTCATAATATTAATTAGACGAAATTATTTTTAAAGTTTTATTTTTAATAATT
TGCGAGTACGCAAAGCTTGGCTGCATCCAACGCGTTGGGAGCTCTCCGCTAGAATCCCAAAACAAACTGG
TTATTGTGGTAGGTCATTTGTTTGGCAGAAAGAAAACTCGAGAAATTTCTCTGGCCGTTATTCGTTATTC
TCTCTTTTCTTTTTGGGTCTCTCCCTCTCTGCACTAATGCTCTCTCACTCTGTCACACAGTAAACGGCAT
ACTGCTCTCGTTGGTTCGAGAGAGCGCGCCTCGAATGTTCGCGAAAAGAGCGCCGGAGTATAAATAGAGG
CGCTTCGTCTACGGAGCGACAATTCAATTCAAACAAGCAAAGTGAACACGTCGCTAAGCGAAAGCTAAGC
AAATAAACAAGCGCAGCTGAACAAGCTAAACAATCTGCAGTAAAGTGCAAGTTAAAGTGAATCAATTAAA
AGTAACCAGCAACCAAGTAAATCAACTGCAACTACTGAAATCTGCCAAGAAGTAATTATTGAATACAAGA
AGAGAACTCTGAATACAAAATGCGAGCCCTGGTCGTCATCCGTTTGTCCCGTGTCACCGATGCTACGACG
TCCCCGGAGCGTCAGCTGGAGTCGTGCCAGCAGCTCTGCGCCCAGCGCGGCTGGGATGTCGTCGGAGTGG
CTGAGGATCTGGATGTCTCCGGAGCTGTCGATCCGTTCGATCGTAAGCGCCGTCCAAACCTGGCCCGTTG
GCTGGCTTTCGAGGAGCAACCGTTCGATGTGATCGTGGCTTACCGTGTCGACCGTTTGACCCGATCGATT
CGTCATCTGCAGCAGCTGGTCCACTGGGCTGAGGATCACAAGAAGTTGGTCGTCTCCGCTACCGAAGCTC
ACTTCGATACGACCACGCCATTCGCTGCTGTCGTGATCGCTCTCATGGGAACGGTGGCTCAGATGGAATT
GGAGGCTATCAAAGAGCGTAACCGTAGCGCTGCCCATTTCAACATTCGTGCCGGAAAGTACCGTGGAAGC
TTGCCACCGTGGGGTTACTTGCCAACGCGTGTGGATGGAGAGTGGCGTCTGTTGGTCGATCCGGTGCAGC
GTGAGCGTATTCTGGAGGTCTACCACCGTGTCGTGGATAACCACGAGCCGTTGCACTTGGTGGCTCACGA
TTTGAACCAGCGTGGAATTCTGAGCCCGAAGGATTACTTCGCTCAGTTGCAGGGACGTGAGCCGCAGGGA
CGTGCTTGGTCGGCTACCGCCTTGAAGCGTAGCTTGATCTCCGAGGCTATGTTGGGATACGCTACCTTGA
ACGGAAAGACCGTGCGTGATGATGATGGAGCTCCGTTGGTGCGTGCTGAGCCGATCTTGACGCGTGAGCA
GTTGGAGGCTCTGCGCGCCGAGTTGGTGAAGACCGATCGTACCAAGCCGGCTGTGAGCACCCCGAGCCTG
TTGCTGCGTGTGTTGTTCTGCGCTGTGTGCGGAGAGCCCGCTTACAAGTTCGCTGGAGGAGGCCGTAAGC
ACCCGCGTTACCGTTGCCGTTCCATGGGATTCCCGAAGCACTGCGGAAACGGAACCGTCGCTATGGCCGA
GTGGGATGCTTTCTGCGAGGAGCAGGTGCTGGATCTGTTGGGAGACGCTGAGCGTCTGGAGAAGGTCTGG
GTCGCTGGCTCCGATGCTGCCGTGGAGTTGGCTGAGTTGAACGCTGAGTTGGTGGATTTGACGAGCTTGA
TTGGAAGCCCGGCTTACCGCGCCGGCAGCCCGCAGCGTGAGGCTCTGGATGCTCGTATCGAGGCTCTGGC
CGCTCGTCAGGAGGAGTTGGAGGGACTGGAGGCTCGCCCGTCCGGATGGGAGTGGCGTGAGACCGGACAG
CGTTTCGGAGATTGGTGGCGTGAGCAGGATACCGCTGCTAAGAACACCTGGTTGCGTAGCATGAACGTGC
GTCTGACCTTCGATGTCCGTGGAGGATTGACCCGTACCATCGATTTCGGAGATCTGCAGGAGTACGAGCA
GCACTTGCGTCTGGGCAGCGTGGTCGAGCGTTTGCACACCGGAATGAGCTAAGACTAAAGCCAAATAGAA
AATTATTCAGTTCCTGGCTTAAGTTTTTAAAAGTGATATTATTTATTTGGTTGTAACCAACCAAAAGAAT
GTAAATAACTAATACATAATTATGTTAGTTTTAAGTTAGCAACAAATTGATTTTAGCTATATTAGCTACT
TGGTTAATAAATAGAATATATTTATTTAAAGATAATTGCGTTTTTATTGTCAGGGAGTGAGTTTGCTTAA
AAACTCGTTTAGATCCACTAGAAGGCCTTAGTATGTATGTAAGTTAATAAAACCCTTTTTTGGAGAATGT
AGATTTAAAAAAACATATTTTTTTTTTATTTTTTACTGCACTGGACATCATTGAACTTATCTGATCAGTT
TTAAATTTACTTCGATCCAAGGGTATTTGAAGTACCAGGTTCTTTCGATTACCTCTCACTCAAAATGACA
TTCCACTCAAAGTCAGCGCTGTTTGCCTCCTTCTCTGTCCACAGAAATATCGCCGTCTCTTTCGCCGCTG
CGTCCGCTATCTCTTTCGCCACCGTTTGTAGCGTTACCTAGC
