>Addgene plasmid #87642 | HeatShock-Hsp70Bb_Bxb1_Hsp70BbUTR | addgene partial sequence | sequence record 174588 | Addgene Partial NGS Result
TACATACTTTTCAAATCGCGCGCCCTCTTCATAATTCACCTCCACCACACCACGTTTCGTAGTTGCTCTT
TCGCTGTCTCCCACCCGCTCTCCGCAACACATTCACCTTTTGTTCGACGACCTTGGAGCGACTGTCGTTA
GTTCCGCGCGATTCGGTTCGCTCAAATGGTTCCGAGTGGTTCATTTCGTCTCAATAGAAATTAGTAATAA
ATATTTGTATGTACAATTTATTTGCTCCAATATATTTGTATATATTTCCCTCACAGCTATATTTATTCTA
ATTTAATATTATGACTTTTTAAGGTAATTTTTTGTGACCTGTTCGGAGTGATTAGCGTTACAATTTGAAC
TGAAAGTGACATCCAGTGTTTGTTCCTTGTGTAGATGCATCTCAAAAAAATGGTGGGCATAATAGTGTTG
TTTATATATATCAAAAATAACAACTATAATAATAAGAATACATTTAATTTAGAAAATGCTTGGATTTCAC
TGGAACTAGAATTAATTCGGCTGCTGCTCTAAACGACGCATTTCGTACTCCAAAGTACGAATTTTTTCCC
TCAAGCTCTTATTTTCATTAAACAATGAACAGGACCTAACGCACAGTCACGTTATTGTTTACATAAATGA
TTTTTTTTACTATTCAAACTTACTCTGTTTGTGTACTCCCACTGGTATAGCCTTCTTTTATCTTTTCTGG
TTCAGGCTCTATCACTTTACTAGGTACGGCATCTGCGTTGAGTCGCCTCCTTTTAAATGTCTGACCTTTT
GCAGGTGCAGCCTTCCACTGCGAATCATTAAAGTGGGTATCACAAATTTGGGAGTTTTCACCAAGGCTGC
ACCCAAGGCTCTGCTCCCACAATTTTCTCTTAATAGCACACTTCGGCACGTGAATTAATTTTACTCCAGT
CACAGCTTTGCAGCAAAATTTGCAATATTTCATTTTTTTTTATTCCACGTAAGGGTTAATGTTTTCAAAA
AAAAATTCGTCCGCACACAACCTTTCCTCTCAACAAGCAAACGTGCACTGAATTTAAGTGTATACTTCGG
TAAGCTTCGGCTATCGACGGGACCACCTTATGTTATTTCATCATGGGCCAGACCCACGTAGTCCAGCGGC
AGATCGGCGGCGGAGAAGTTAAGCGTCTCCAGGATGACCTTGCCCGAACTGGGGCACGTGGTGTTCGACG
ATGTGCAGCTAATTTCGCCCGGCTCCACGTCCGCCCATTGGTTAATCAGCAGACCCTCGTTGGCGTAACG
GAACCATGAGAGGTACGACAACCATTTGAGGTATACTGGCACCGAGCCCGAGTTCAAGAAGAAGGCGTTT
TTCCATAGGCTCCGCCCCCCTGACGAGCATCACAAAAATCGACGCTCAAGTCAGAGGTGGCGAAACCCGA
CAGGACTATAAAGATACCAGGCGTTTCCCCCTGGAAGCTCCCTCGTGCGCTCTCCTGTTCCGACCCTGCC
GCTTACCGGATACCTGTCCGCCTTTCTCCCTTCGGGAAGCGTGGCGCTTTCTCATAGCTCACGCTGTAGG
TATCTCAGTTCGGTGTAGGTCGTTCGCTCCAAGCTGGGCTGTGTGCACGAACCCCCCGTTCAGCCCGACC
GCTGCGCCTTATCCGGTAACTATCGTCTTGAGTCCAACCCGGTAAGACACGACTTATCGCCACTGGCAGC
AGCCACTGGTAACAGGATTAGCAGAGCGAGGTATGTAGGCGGTGCTACAGAGTTCTTGAAGTGGTGGCCT
AACTACGGCTACACTAGAAGAACAGTATTTGGTATCTGCGCTCTGCTGAAGCCAGTTACCTTCGGAAAAA
GAGTTGGTAGCTCTTGATCCGGCAAACAAACCACCGCTGGTAGCGGTGGTTTTTTTGTTTGCAAGCAGCA
GATTACGCGCAGAAAAAAAGGATCTCAAGAAGATCCTTTGATCTTTTCTACGGGGTCTGACGCTCAGTGG
AACGAAAACTCACGTTAAGGGATTTTGGTCATGAGATTATCAAAAAGGATCTTCACCTAGATCCTTTTAA
ATTAAAAATGAAGTTTTAAATCAATCTAAAGTATATATGAGTAAACTTGGTCTGACAGTTACCAATGCTT
AATCAGTGAGGCACCTATCTCAGCGATCTGTCTATTTCGTTCATCCATAGTTGCCTGACTCCCCGTCGTG
TAGATAACTACGATACGGGAGGGCTTACCATCTGGCCCCAGTGCTGCAATGATACCGCGAGACCCACGCT
CACCGGCTCCAGATTTATCAGCAATAAACCAGCCAGCCGGAAGGGCCGAGCGCAGAAGTGGTCCTGCAAC
TTTATCCGCCTCCATCCAGTCTATTAATTGTTGCCGGGAAGCTAGAGTAAGTAGTTCGCCAGTTAATAGT
TTGCGCAACGTTGTTGCCATTGCTACAGGCATCGTGGTGTCACGCTCGTCGTTTGGTATGGCTTCATTCA
GCTCCGGTTCCCAACGATCAAGGCGAGTTACATGATCCCCCATGTTGTGCAAAAAAGCGGTTAGCTCCTT
CGGTCCTCCGATCGTTGTCAGAAGTAAGTTGGCCGCAGTGTTATCACTCATGGTTATGGCAGCACTGCAT
AATTCTCTTACTGTCATGCCATCCGTAAGATGCTTTTCTGTGACTGGTGAGTACTCAACCAAGTCATTCT
GAGAATAGTGTATGCGGCGACCGAGTTGCTCTTGCCCGGCGTCAATACGGGATAATACCGCGCCACATAG
CAGAACTTTAAAAGTGCTCATCATTGGAAAACGTTCTTCGGGGCGAAAACTCTCAAGGATCTTACCGCTG
TTGAGATCCAGTTCGATGTAACCCACTCGTGCACCCAACTGATCTTCAGCATCTTTTACTTTCACCAGCG
TTTCTGGGTGAGCAAAAACAGGAAGGCAAAATGCCGCAAAAAAGGGAATAAGGGCGACACGGAAATGTTG
AATACTCATACTCTTCCTTTTTCAATATTATTGAAGCATTTATCAGGGTTATTGTCTCATGAGCGGATAC
ATATTTGAATGTATTTAGAAAAATAAACAAATAGGGGTTCCGCGCACATTTCCCCGAAAAGTGCCACCTG
ACGTCTAAGAAACCATTATTATCATGACATTAACCTATAAAAATAGGCGTATCACGAGGCCCTTTCGTCT
CGCGCGTTTCGGTGATGACGGTGAAAACCTCTGACACATGCAGCTCCCGGAGACGGTCACAGCTTGTCTG
TAAGCGGATGCCGGGAGCAGACAAGCCCGTCAGGGCGCGTCAGCGGGTGTTGGCGGGTGTCGGGGCTGGC
TTAACTATGCGGCATCAGAGCAGATTGTACTGAGAGTGCACCATATGCGGTGTGAAATACCGCACCGAAT
CGCGCGGAACTAACGACAGTCGCTCCAAGGTCGTCGAACAAAAGGTGAATGTGTTGCGGAGAGCGGGTGG
GAGACAGCGAAAGAGCAACTACGAAACGTGGTGTGGTGGAGGTGAATTATGAAGAGGGCGCGCGATTTGA
AAAGTATGTATATAAAAAATATATCCCGGTGTTTTATGTAGCGATAAACGAGTTTTTGATGTAAGGTATG
CAGGTGTGTAAGTCTTTTGGTTAGAAGACAAATCCAAAGTCTACTTGTGGGGATGTTCGAAGGGGAAATA
CTTGTATTCTATAGGTCATATCTTGTTTTTATTGGCACAAATATAATTACATTAGCTTTTTGAGGGGGCA
ATAAACAGTAAACACGATGGTAATAATGGTAAAAAAAAAAAACAAGCAGTTATTTCGGATATATGTCGGC
TACTCCTTGCGTCGGGCCCGAAGTCTTAGAGCCAGATATGCGAGCACCCGGAAGCTCACGATGAGAATGG
CCAGACCATGATGAAATAACATAAGGTGGTCCCGTCGGCAAGAGACATCCACTTAACGTATGCTTGCAAT
AAGTGCGAGTGAAAGGAATAGTATTCTGAGTGTCGTATTGAGTCTGAGTGAGACAGCGATATGATTGTTG
ATTAACCCTTAGCATGTCCGTGGGGTTTGAATTAACTCATAATATTAATTAGACGAAATTATTTTTAAAG
TTTTATTTTTAATAATTTGCGAGTACGCAAAGCTTGGCTGCATCCAACGCGTTGGGAGCTCTCCGCTAGA
ATCCCAAAACAAACTGGTTATTGTGGTAGGTCATTTGTTTGGCAGAAAGAAAACTCGAGAAATTTCTCTG
GCCGTTATTCGTTATTCTCTCTTTTCTTTTTGGGTCTCTCCCTCTCTGCACTAATGCTCTCTCACTCTGT
CACACAGTAAACGGCATACTGCTCTCGTTGGTTCGAGAGAGCGCGCCTCGAATGTTCGCGAAAAGAGCGC
CGGAGTATAAATAGAGGCGCTTCGTCTACGGAGCGACAATTCAATTCAAACAAGCAAAGTGAACACGTCG
CTAAGCGAAAGCTAAGCAAATAAACAAGCGCAGCTGAACAAGCTAAACAATCTGCAGTAAAGTGCAAGTT
AAAGTGAATCAATTAAAAGTAACCAGCAACCAAGTAAATCAACTGCAACTACTGAAATCTGCCAAGAAGT
AATTATTGAATACAAGAAGAGAACTCTGAATACAAAATGCGAGCCCTGGTCGTCATCCGTTTGTCCCGTG
TCACCGATGCTACGACGTCCCCGGAGCGTCAGCTGGAGTCGTGCCAGCAGCTCTGCGCCCAGCGCGGCTG
GGATGTCGTCGGAGTGGCTGAGGATCTGGATGTCTCCGGAGCTGTCGATCCGTTCGATCGTAAGCGCCGT
CCAAACCTGGCCCGTTGGCTGGCTTTCGAGGAGCAACCGTTCGATGTGATCGTGGCTTACCGTGTCGACC
GTTTGACCCGATCGATTCGTCATCTGCAGCAGCTGGTCCACTGGGCTGAGGATCACAAGAAGTTGGTCGT
CTCCGCTACCGAAGCTCACTTCGATACGACCACGCCATTCGCTGCTGTCGTGATCGCTCTCATGGGAACG
GTGGCTCAGATGGAATTGGAGGCTATCAAAGAGCGTAACCGTAGCGCTGCCCATTTCAACATTCGTGCCG
GAAAGTACCGTGGAAGCTTGCCACCGTGGGGTTACTTGCCAACGCGTGTGGATGGAGAGTGGCGTCTGTT
GGTCGATCCGGTGCAGCGTGAGCGTATTCTGGAGGTCTACCACCGTGTCGTGGATAACCACGAGCCGTTG
CACTTGGTGGCTCACGATTTGAACCAGCGTGGAATTCTGAGCCCGAAGGATTACTTCGCTCAGTTGCAGG
GACGTGAGCCGCAGGGACGTGCTTGGTCGGCTACCGCCTTGAAGCGTAGCTTGATCTCCGAGGCTATGTT
GGGATACGCTACCTTGAACGGAAAGACCGTGCGTGATGATGATGGAGCTCCGTTGGTGCGTGCTGAGCCG
ATCTTGACGCGTGAGCAGTTGGAGGCTCTGCGCGCCGAGTTGGTGAAGACCGATCGTACCAAGCCGGCTG
TGAGCACCCCGAGCCTGTTGCTGCGTGTGTTGTTCTGCGCTGTGTGCGGAGAGCCCGCTTACAAGTTCGC
TGGAGGAGGCCGTAAGCACCCGCGTTACCGTTGCCGTTCCATGGGATTCCCGAAGCACTGCGGAAACGGA
ACCGTCGCTATGGCCGAGTGGGATGCTTTCTGCGAGGAGCAGGTGCTGGATCTGTTGGGAGACGCTGAGC
GTCTGGAGAAGGTCTGGGTCGCTGGCTCCGATGCTGCCGTGGAGTTGGCTGAGTTGAACGCTGAGTTGGT
GGATTTGACGAGCTTGATTGGAAGCCCGGCTTACCGCGCCGGCAGCCCGCAGCGTGAGGCTCTGGATGCT
CGTATCGAGGCTCTGGCCGCTCGTCAGGAGGAGTTGGAGGGACTGGAGGCTCGCCCGTCCGGATGGGAGT
GGCGTGAGACCGGACAGCGTTTCGGAGATTGGTGGCGTGAGCAGGATACCGCTGCTAAGAACACCTGGTT
GCGTAGCATGAACGTGCGTCTGACCTTCGATGTCCGTGGAGGATTGACCCGTACCATCGATTTCGGAGAT
CTGCAGGAGTACGAGCAGCACTTGCGTCTGGGCAGCGTGGTCGAGCGTTTGCACACCGGAATGAGCTAAG
ACTAAAGCCAAATAGAAAATTATTCAGTTCCTGGCTTAAGTTTTTAAAAGTGATATTATTTATTTGGTTG
TAACCAACCAAAAGAATGTAAATAACTAATA
